>Addgene plasmid #242229 | pRRL-CAG-NR5A1-FLAG | addgene full sequence | sequence record 485622 | Addgene NGS Result
ATTTATGCAGAGGCCGAGGCCGCCTCGGCCTCTGAGCTATTCCAGAAGTAGTGAGGAGGCTTTTTTGGAG
GCCTAGGGACGTACCCAATTCGCCCTATAGTGAGTCGTATTACGCGCGCTCACTGGCCGTCGTTTTACAA
CGTCGTGACTGGGAAAACCCTGGCGTTACCCAACTTAATCGCCTTGCAGCACATCCCCCTTTCGCCAGCT
GGCGTAATAGCGAAGAGGCCCGCACCGATCGCCCTTCCCAACAGTTGCGCAGCCTGAATGGCGAATGGG
[124 nt withheld, positions 280-403]
C
[91 nt withheld, positions 405-495]
A
[49 nt withheld, positions 497-545]
CCTTTGACGTTGGAGTCCACGTTCTTT
[37 nt withheld, positions 573-609]
ACCCTATCTCGGTCTATTCTTTTGATTTATAAGGGATTTTGCCGATTTCGGCCTATTGGTTAAAAAATGA
GCTGATTTAACAAAAATTTAACGCGAATTTTAACAAAATATTAACGCTTACAATTTAGGTGGCACTTTTC
GGGGAAATGTGCGCGGAACCCCTATTTGTTTATTTTTCTAAATACATTCAAATATGTATCCGCTCATGAG
ACAATAACCCTGATAAATGCTTCAATAATATTGAAAAAGGAAGAGTATGAGTATTCAACATTTCCGTGTC
GCCCTTATTCCCTTTTTTGCGGCATTTTGCCTTCCTGTTTTTGCTCACCCAGAAACGCTGGTGAAAGTAA
AAGATGCTGAAGATCAGTTGGGTGCACGAGTGGGTTACATCGAACTGGATCTCAACAGCGGTAAGATCCT
TGAGAGTTTTCGCCCCGAAGAACGTTTTCCAATGATGAGCACTTTTAAAGTTCTGCTATGTGGCGCGGTA
TTATCCCGTATTGACGCCGGGCAAGAGCAACTCGGTCGCCGCATACACTATTCTCAGAATGACTTGGTTG
AGTACTCACCAGTCACAGAAAAGCATCTTACGGATGGCATGACAGTAAGAGAATTATGCAGTGCTGCCAT
AACCATGAGTGATAACACTGCGGCCAACTTACTTCTGACAACGATCGGAGGACCGAAGGAGCTAACCGCT
TTTTTGCACAACATGGGGGATCATGTAACTCGCCTTGATCGTTGGGAACCGGAGCTGAATGAAGCCATAC
CAAACGACGAGCGTGACACCACGATGCCTGTAGCAATGGCAACAACGTTGCGCAAACTATTAACTGGCGA
ACTACTTACTCTAGCTTCCCGGCAACAATTAATAGACTGGATGGAGGCGGATAAAGTTGCAGGACCACTT
CTGCGCTCGGCCCTTCCGGCTGGCTGGTTTATTGCTGATAAATCTGGAGCCGGTGAGCGTGGGTCTCGCG
GTATCATTGCAGCACTGGGGCCAGATGGTAAGCCCTCCCGTATCGTAGTTATCTACACGACGGGGAGTCA
GGCAACTATGGATGAACGAAATAGACAGATCGCTGAGATAGGTGCCTCACTGATTAAGCATTGGTAACTG
TCAGACCAAGTTTACTCATATATACTTTAGATTGATTTAAAACTTCATTTTTAATTTAAAAGGATCTAGG
TGAAGATCCTTTTTGATAATCTCATGACCAAAATCCCTTAACGTGAGTTTTCGTTCCACTGAGCGTCAGA
CCCCGTAGAAAAGATCAAAGGATCTTCTTGAGATCCTTTTTTTCTGCGCGTAATCTGCTGCTTGCAAACA
AAAAAACCACCGCTACCAGCGGTGGTTTGTTTGCCGGATCAAGAGCTACCAACTCTTTTTCCGAAGGTAA
CTGGCTTCAGCAGAGCGCAGATACCAAATACTGTTCTTCTAGTGTAGCCGTAGTTAGGCCACCACTTCAA
GAACTCTGTAGCACCGCCTACATACCTCGCTCTGCTAATCCTGTTACCAGTGGCTGCTGCCAGTGGCGAT
AAGTCGTGTCTTACCGGGTTGGACTCAAGACGATAGTTACCGGATAAGGCGCAGCGGTCGGGCTGAACGG
GGGGTTCGTGCACACAGCCCAGCTTGGAGCGAACGACCTACACCGAACTGAGATACCTACAGCGTGAGCT
ATGAGAAAGCGCCACGCTTCCCGAAGGGAGAAAGGCGGACAGGTATCCGGTAAGCGGCAGGGTCGGAACA
GGAGAGCGCACGAGGGAGCTTCCAGGGGGAAACGCCTGGTATCTTTATAGTCCTGTCGGGTTTCGCCACC
TCTGACTTGAGCGTCGATTTTTGTGATGCTCGTCAGGGGGGCGGAGCCTATGGAAAAACGCCAGCAACGC
GGCCTTTTTACGGTTCCTGGCCTTTTGCTGGCCTTTTGCTCACATGTTCTTTCCTGCGTTATCCCCTGAT
TCTGTGGATAACCGTATTACCGCCTTTGAGTGAGCTGATACCGCTCGCCGCAGCCGAACGACCGAGCGCA
GCGAGTCAGTGAGCGAGGAAGCGGAAGAGCGCCCAATACGCAAACCGCCTCTCCCCGCGCGTTGGCCGAT
TCATTAATGCAGCTGGCACGACAGGTTTCCCGACTGGAAAGCGGGCAGTGAGCGCAACGCAATTAATGTG
AGTTAGCTCACTCATTAGGCACCCCAGGCTTTACACTTTATGCTTCCGGCTCGTATGTTGTGTGGAATTG
TGAGCGGATAACAATTTCACACAGGAAACAGCTATGACCATGATTACGCCAAGCGCGCAATTAACCCTCA
CTAAAGGGAACAAAAGCTGGAGCTGCAAGCTTAATGTAGTCTTATGCAATACTCTTGTAGTCTTGCAACA
TGGTAACGATGAGTTAGCAACATGCCTTACAAGGAGAGAAAAAGCACCGTGCATGCCGATTGGTGGAAGT
AAGGTGGTACGATCGTGCCTTATTAGGAAGGCAACAGACGGGTCTGACATGGATTGGACGAACCACTGAA
TTGCCGCATTGCAGAGATATTGTATTTAAGTGCCTAGCTCGATACATAAACGGGTCTCTCTGGTTAGACC
AGATCTGAGCCTGGGAGCTCTCTGGCTAACTAGGGAACCCACTGCTTAAGCCTCAATAAAGCTTGCCTTG
AGTGCTTCAAGTAGTGTGTGCCCGTCTGTTGTGTGACTCTGGTAACTAGAGATCCCTCAGACCCTTTTAG
TCAGTGTGGAAAATCTCTAGCAGTGGCGCCCGAACAGGGACTTGAAAGCGAAAGGGAAACCAGAGGAGCT
CTCTCGACGCAGGACTCGGCTTGCTGAAGCGCGCACGGCAAGAGGCGAGGGGCGGCGACTGGTGAGTACG
CCAAAAATTTTGACTAGCGGAGGCTAGAAGGAGAGAGATGGGTGCGAGAGCGTCAGTATTAAGCGGGGGA
GAATTAGATCGCGATGGGAAAAAATTCGGTTAAGGCCAGGGGGAAAGAAAAAATATAAATTAAAACATAT
AGTATGGGCAAGCAGGGAGCTAGAACGATTCGCAGTTAATCCTGGCCTGTTAGAAACATCAGAAGGCTGT
AGACAAATACTGGGACAGCTACAACCATCCCTTCAGACAGGATCAGAAGAACTTAGATCATTATATAATA
CAGTAGCAACCCTCTATTGTGTGCATCAAAGGATAGAGATAAAAGACACCAAGGAAGCTTTAGACAAGAT
AGAGGAAGAGCAAAACAAAAGTAAGACCACCGCACAGCAAGCGGCCGCTGATCTTCAGACCTGGAGGAGG
AGATATGAGGGACAATTGGAGAAGTGAATTATATAAATATAAAGTAGTAAAAATTGAACCATTAGGAGTA
GCACCCACCAAGGCAAAGAGAAGAGTGGTGCAGAGAGAAAAAAGAGCAGTGGGAATAGGAGCTTTGTTCC
TTGGGTTCTTGGGAGCAGCAGGAAGCACTATGGGCGCAGCGTCAATGACGCTGACGGTACAGGCCAGACA
ATTATTGTCTGGTATAGTGCAGCAGCAGAACAATTTGCTGAGGGCTATTGAGGCGCAACAGCATCTGTTG
CAACTCACAGTCTGGGGCATCAAGCAGCTCCAGGCAAGAATCCTGGCTGTGGAAAGATACCTAAAGGATC
AACAGCTCCTGGGGATTTGGGGTTGCTCTGGAAAACTCATTTGCACCACTGCTGTGCCTTGGAATGCTAG
TTGGAGTAATAAATCTCTGGAACAGATTTGGAATCACACGACCTGGATGGAGTGGGACAGAGAAATTAAC
AATTACACAAGCTTAATACACTCCTTAATTGAAGAATCGCAAAACCAGCAAGAAAAGAATGAACAAGAAT
TATTGGAATTAGATAAATGGGCAAGTTTGTGGAATTGGTTTAACATAACAAATTGGCTGTGGTATATAAA
ATTATTCATAATGATAGTAGGAGGCTTGGTAGGTTTAAGAATAGTTTTTGCTGTACTTTCTATAGTGAAT
AGAGTTAGGCAGGGATATTCACCATTATCGTTTCAGACCCACCTCCCAACCCCGAGGGGACCCGACAGGC
CCGAAGGAATAGAAGAAGAAGGTGGAGAGAGAGACAGAGACAGATCCATTCGATTAGTGAACGGATCTCG
ACGGTATCGGTTAACTTTTAAAAGAAAAGGGGGGATTGGGGGGTACAGTGCAGGGGAAAGAATAGTAGAC
ATAATAGCAACAGACATACAAACTAAAGAATTACAAAAACAAATTACAAAAATTCAAAATTTTATCGATC
ACGAGACTAGCCTCGAGAAGCTTGATCGGCCACGCGGATCTCGACATTGATTATTGACTAGTTATTAATA
GTAATCAATTACGGGGTCATTAGTTCATAGCCCATATATGGAGTTCCGCGTTACATAACTTACGGTAAAT
GGCCCGCCTGGCTGACCGCCCAACGACCCCCGCCCATTGACGTCAATAATGACGTATGTTCCCATAGTAA
CGCCAATAGGGACTTTCCATTGACGTCAATGGGTGGAGTATTTACGGTAAACTGCCCACTTGGCAGTACA
TCAAGTGTATCATATGCCAAGTACGCCCCCTATTGACGTCAATGACGGTAAATGGCCCGCCTGGCATTAT
GCCCAGTACATGACCTTATGGGACTTTCCTACTTGGCAGTACATCTACGTATTAGTCATCGCTATTACCA
TGGTCGAGGTGAGCCCCACGTTCTGCTTCACTCTCCCCATCTCCCCCCCCTCCCCACCCCCAATTTTGTA
TTTATTTATTTTTTAATTATTTTGTGCAGCGATGGGGGCGGGGGGGGGGGGGGGCGCGCGCCAGGCGGGG
CGGGGCGGGGCGAGGGGCGGGGCGGGGCGAGGCGGAGAGGTGCGGCGGCAGCCAATCAGAGCGGCGCGCT
CCGAAAGTTTCCTTTTATGGCGAGGCGGCGGCGGCGGCGGCCCTATAAAAAGCGAAGCGCGCGGCGGGCG
GGAGTCGCTGCGCGCTGCCTTCGCCCCGTGCCCCGCTCCGCCGCCGCCTCGCGCCGCCCGCCCCGGCTCT
GACTGACCGCGTTACTCCCACAGGTGAGCGGGCGGGACGGCCCTTCTCCTCCGGGCTGTAATTAGCGCTT
GGTTTAATGACGGCTTGTTTCTTTTCTGTGGCTGCGTGAAAGCCTTGAGGGGCTCCGGGAGGGCCCTTTG
TGCGGGGGGAGCGGCTCGGGGGGTGCGTGCGTGTGTGTGTGCGTGGGGAGCGCCGCGTGCGGCTCCGCGC
TGCCCGGCGGCTGTGAGCGCTGCGGGCGCGGCGCGGGGCTTTGTGCGCTCCGCAGTGTGCGCGAGGGGAG
CGCGGCCGGGGGCGGTGCCCCGCGGTGCGGGGGGGGCTGCGAGGGGAACAAAGGCTGCGTGCGGGGTGTG
TGCGTGGGGGGGTGAGCAGGGGGTGTGGGCGCGTCGGTCGGGCTGCAACCCCCCCTGCACCCCCCTCCCC
GAGTTGCTGAGCACGGCCCGGCTTCGGGTGCGGGGCTCCGTACGGGGCGTGGCGCGGGGCTCGCCGTGCC
GGGCGGGGGGTGGCGGCAGGTGGGGGTGCCGGGCGGGGCGGGGCCGCCTCGGGCCGGGGAGGGCTCGGGG
GAGGGGCGCGGCGGCCCCCGGAGCGCCGGCGGCTGTCGAGGCGCGGCGAGCCGCAGCCATTGCCTTTTAT
GGTAATCGTGCGAGAGGGCGCAGGGACTTCCTTTGTCCCAAATCTGTGCGGAGCCGAAATCTGGGAGGCG
CCGCCGCACCCCCTCTAGCGGGCGCGGGGCGAAGCGGTGCGGCGCCGGCAGGAAGGAAATGGGCGGGGAG
GGCCTTCGTGCGTCGCCGCGCCGCCGTCCCCTTCTCCCTCTCCAGCCTCGGGGCTGTCCGCGGGGGGACG
GCTGCCTTCGGGGGGGACGGGGCAGGGCGGGGTTCGGCTTCTGGCGTGTGACCGGCGGCTCTAGCCGGAG
CGCACGTCGGCAGTCGGCTCCCTCGTTGACCGAATCACCGACCTCTCTCCCCAGGGGGATCCACCGGGCT
AGCGCCACCATGGACTATTCGTACGACGAGGACCTGGACGAGCTGTGCCCCGTGTGCGGGGACAAGGTGT
CCGGCTACCACTACGGACTGCTCACGTGTGAGAGCTGCAAGGGCTTCTTCAAGCGCACGGTGCAGAACAA
CAAGCACTACACGTGCACCGAGAGCCAGAGCTGCAAGATCGACAAGACGCAGCGCAAGCGCTGTCCCTTC
TGCCGCTTCCAGAAATGCCTGACGGTGGGGATGCGCCTGGAAGCCGTGCGCGCTGACCGTATGAGGGGTG
GCCGGAACAAGTTTGGGCCGATGTACAAGCGGGACCGGGCCCTGAAACAGCAGAAGAAGGCACAGATTCG
GGCCAATGGCTTCAAGCTGGAGACAGGGCCCCCGATGGGGGTGCCCCCGCCGCCCCCTCCCGCACCGGAC
TACGTGCTGCCTCCCAGCCTGCATGGGCCTGAGCCCAAGGGCCTGGCCGCCGGTCCACCTGCTGGGCCAC
TGGGCGACTTTGGGGCCCCAGCACTGCCCATGGCCGTGCCCGGTGCCCACGGGCCACTGGCTGGCTACCT
CTACCCTGCCTTTCCTGGCCGTGCCATCAAGTCTGAGTACCCGGAGCCTTATGCCAGCCCCCCACAGCCT
GGGCTGCCGTACGGCTACCCAGAGCCCTTCTCTGGAGGGCCCAACGTGCCTGAGCTCATCCTGCAGCTGC
TGCAGCTGGAGCCGGATGAGGACCAGGTGCGGGCCCGCATCTTGGGCTGCCTGCAGGAGCCCACCAAAAG
CCGCCCCGACCAGCCGGCGGCCTTCGGCCTCCTGTGCAGAATGGCCGACCAGACCTTCATCTCCATCGTG
GACTGGGCACGCAGGTGCATGGTCTTCAAGGAGCTGGAGGTGGCCGACCAGATGACGCTGCTGCAGAACT
GCTGGAGCGAGCTGCTGGTGTTCGACCACATCTACCGCCAGGTCCAGCACGGCAAGGAGGGCAGCATCCT
GCTGGTCACCGGGCAGGAGGTGGAGCTGACCACAGTGGCCACCCAGGCGGGCTCGCTGCTGCACAGCCTG
GTGTTGCGGGCGCAGGAGCTGGTGCTGCAGCTGCTTGCGCTGCAGCTGGACCGGCAGGAGTTTGTCTGCC
TCAAGTTCATCATCCTCTTCAGCCTGGATTTGAAGTTCCTGAATAACCACATCCTGGTGAAAGACGCTCA
GGAGAAGGCCAACGCCGCCCTGCTTGACTACACCCTGTGCCACTACCCGCACTGCGGGGACAAATTCCAG
CAGCTGCTGCTGTGCCTGGTGGAGGTGCGGGCCCTGAGCATGCAGGCCAAGGAGTACCTGTACCACAAGC
ACCTGGGCAACGAGATGCCCCGCAACAACCTGCTCATCGAAATGCTGCAAGCCAAGCAGACTACCGGTAT
GGACTACAAAGACCATGACGGTGATTATAAAGATCATGATATCGATTACAAGGATGACGATGACAAGTGA
ACGCGTCCGGTAGTGGAGGATCCGTCGACGCAGATGCCGGTGAAGAATAATGTACAAGTAGCGGCCGCAA
ATTCCGCCCCTCTCCCTCCCCCCCCCCTAACGTTACTGGCCGAAGCCGCTTGGAATAAGGCCGGTGTGCG
TTTGTCTATATGTTATTTTCCACCATATTGCCGTCTTTTGGCAATGTGAGGGCCCGGAAACCTGGCCCTG
TCTTCTTGACGAGCATTCCTAGGGGTCTTTCCCCTCTCGCCAAAGGAATGCAAGGTCTGTTGAATGTCGT
GAAGGAAGCAGTTCCTCTGGAAGCTTCTTGAAGACAAACAACGTCTGTAGCGACCCTTTGCAGGCAGCGG
AACCCCCCACCTGGCGACAGGTGCCTCTGCGGCCAAAAGCCACGTGTATAAGATACACCTGCAAAGGCGG
CACAACCCCAGTGCCACGTTGTGAGTTGGATAGTTGTGGAAAGAGTCAAATGGCTCTCCTCAAGCGTATT
CAACAAGGGGCTGAAGGATGCCCAGAAGGTACCCCATTGTATGGGATCTGATCTGGGGCCTCGGTGCACA
TGCTTTACATGTGTTTAGTCGAGGTTAAAAAAACGTCTAGGCCCCCCGAACCACGGGGACGTGGTTTTCC
TTTGAAAAACACGATAATACCATGGCCACCGAGTACAAGCCCACGGTGCGCCTCGCCACCCGCGACGACG
TCCCCCGGGCCGTACGCACCCTCGCCGCCGCGTTCGCCGACTACCCCGCCACGCGCCACACCGTCGACCC
GGACCGCCACATCGAGCGGGTCACCGAGCTGCAAGAACTCTTCCTCACGCGCGTCGGGCTCGACATCGGC
AAGGTGTGGGTCGCGGACGACGGCGCCGCGGTGGCGGTCTGGACCACGCCGGAGAGCGTCGAAGCGGGGG
CGGTGTTCGCCGAGATCGGCTCGCGCATGGCCGAGTTGAGCGGTTCCCGGCTGGCCGCGCAGCAACAGAT
GGAAGGCCTCCTGGCGCCGCACCGGCCCAAGGAGCCCGCGTGGTTCCTGGCCACCGTCGGCGTCTCGCCC
GACCACCAGGGCAAGGGTCTGGGCAGCGCCGTCGTGCTCCCCGGAGTGGAGGCGGCCGAGCGCGCTGGGG
TGCCCGCCTTCCTGGAGACCTCCGCGCCCCGCAACCTCCCCTTCTACGAGCGGCTCGGCTTCACCGTCAC
CGCCGACGTCGAGGTGCCCGAAGGACCGCGCACCTGGTGCATGACCCGCAAGCCCGGTGCCTGAGTTTGT
TTGAATGAGGCTTCAGTACTTTACAGAATCGTTGCCTGCACGATATCGTACAAGTAAGATTCGACAATCA
ACCTCTGGATTACAAAATTTGTGAAAGATTGACTGGTATTCTTAACTATGTTGCTCCTTTTACGCTATGT
GGATACGCTGCTTTAATGCCTTTGTATCATGCTATTGCTTCCCGTATGGCTTTCATTTTCTCCTCCTTGT
ATAAATCCTGGTTGCTGTCTCTTTATGAGGAGTTGTGGCCCGTTGTCAGGCAACGTGGCGTGGTGTGCAC
TGTGTTTGCTGACGCAACCCCCACTGGTTGGGGCATTGCCACCACCTGTCAGCTCCTTTCCGGGACTTTC
GCTTTCCCCCTCCCTATTGCCACGGCGGAACTCATCGCCGCCTGCCTTGCCCGCTGCTGGACAGGGGCTC
GGCTGTTGGGCACTGACAATTCCGTGGTGTTGTCGGGGAAGCTGACGTCCTTTCCATGGCTGCTCGCCTG
TGTTGCCACCTGGATTCTGCGCGGGACGTCCTTCTGCTACGTCCCTTCGGCCCTCAATCCAGCGGACCTT
CCTTCCCGCGGCCTGCTGCCGGCTCTGCGGCCTCTTCCGCGTCTTCGCCTTCGCCCTCAGACGAGTCGGA
TCTCCCTTTGGGCCGCCTCCCCGCCTGGAATTCGAGCTCGGTACCTTTAAGACCAATGACTTACAAGGCA
GCTGTAGATCTTAGCCACTTTTTAAAAGAAAAGGGGGGACTGGAAGGGCTAATTCACTCCCAACGAAGAC
AAGATCTGCTTTTTGCTTGTACTGGGTCTCTCTGGTTAGACCAGATCTGAGCCTGGGAGCTCTCTGGCTA
ACTAGGGAACCCACTGCTTAAGCCTCAATAAAGCTTGCCTTGAGTGCTTCAAGTAGTGTGTGCCCGTCTG
TTGTGTGACTCTGGTAACTAGAGATCCCTCAGACCCTTTTAGTCAGTGTGGAAAATCTCTAGCAGTAGTA
GTTCATGTCATCTTATTATTCAGTATTTATAACTTGCAAAGAAATGAATATCAGAGAGTGAGAGGAACTT
GTTTATTGCAGCTTATAATGGTTACAAATAAAGCAATAGCATCACAAATTTCACAAATAAAGCATTTTTT
TCACTGCATTCTAGTTGTGGTTTGTCCAAACTCATCAATGTATCTTATCATGTCTGGCTCTAGCTATCCC
GCCCCTAACTCCGCCCATCCCGCCCCTAACTCCGCCCAGTTCCGCCCATTCTCCGCCCCATGGCTGACTA
ATTTTTTTT
Features (pLannotate 1.2.2; 34 found; start..end, strand, type, name):
     94..112     -  promoter       T7 promoter: promoter for bacteriophage T7 RNA polymerase
    120..275     +  CDS            lacZα (fragment): LacZα fragment of β-galactosidase; lacZ fragment
    280..708     +  rep_origin     f1 ori (sequence partly withheld): f1 bacteriophage origin of replication; arrow indicates direction of (+) strand synthesis
    761..865     +  promoter       AmpR promoter: bla
    866..1726    +  CDS            AmpR: β-lactamase; bla; confers resistance to ampicillin, carbenicillin, and related antibiotics
   1897..2485    +  rep_origin     ori: high-copy-number ColE1/pMB1/pBR322/pUC origin of replication
   2668..2760    +  CDS            lacI (fragment): lac repressor; lacI; The lac repressor binds to the lac operator to inhibit transcription in E. coli. This inhibition can be relieved by adding lactose or isopropyl-β-D-thiogalactopyranoside (IPTG).
   2773..2794    +  protein_bind   CAP binding site: CAP binding activates transcription in the presence of cAMP. E. coli catabolite activator protein
   2809..2839    +  promoter       lac promoter: promoter for the E. coli lac operon
   2847..2863    +  protein_bind   lac operator: The lac repressor binds to the lac operator to inhibit transcription in E. coli. This inhibition can be relieved by adding lactose or isopropyl-β-D-thiogalactopyranoside (IPTG). lac repressor encoded by lacI
   2908..2926    +  promoter       T3 promoter: promoter for bacteriophage T3 RNA polymerase
   2954..3180    +  promoter       RSV promoter: Rous sarcoma virus enhancer/promoter
   3181..3361    +  LTR            5' LTR (truncated): truncated 5' long terminal repeat (LTR) from HIV-1
   3408..3533    +  misc_feature   HIV-1 Ψ: packaging signal of human immunodeficiency virus type 1
   3517..3880    +  CDS            HIV-1 gag (fragment): gag protein from human immunodeficiency virus 1; gag
   4026..4259    +  misc_feature   RRE: The Rev response element (RRE) of HIV-1 allows for Rev-dependent mRNA export from the nucleus to the cytoplasm.
   4636..4736    +  CDS            Rev (fragment): human immunodeficiency virus 1 (HIV-1) Rev protein; rev; enhances nuclear export of unspliced and incompletely spliced viral mRNAs
   4755..4872    +  misc_feature   cPPT/CTS: central polypurine tract and central termination sequence of HIV-1
   4922..5301    +  enhancer       CMV enhancer: human cytomegalovirus immediate early enhancer
   5303..5579    +  promoter       chicken β-actin promoter: No description available
   5580..6553    +  intron         chimeric intron: chimera between introns from chicken β-actin and rabbit β-globin
   6554..6613    +  promoter       hPGK promoter (fragment): human phosphoglycerate kinase 1 promoter
   6639..8021    +  CDS            NR5A1: STF1_HUMAN - Also known as AD4BP, FTZF1, SF1. Experimental evidence at protein level: Swiss-Prot protein existence level 1. Transcriptional activator. Essential for sexual differentiation and formation of the primary steroidogenic tissues (PubMed:27378692). Binds to the Ad4 site found in the promoter region of steroidogenic P450 genes such as CYP11A, CYP11B and CYP21B. Also regulates the AMH/Muellerian inhibiting substance gene as well as the AHCH and STAR genes. 5'-YCAAGGYC-3' and 5'-RRAGGTCA-3' are the consensus sequences for the recognition by NR5A1 (PubMed:27378692). The SFPQ-NONO-NR5A1 co
   8031..8096    +  CDS            3xFLAG: three tandem FLAG® epitope tags, followed by an enterokinase cleavage site
   8129..8149    +  CDS            TurboGFP (fragment): improved green fluorescent protein from Pontellina plumata (Evdokimov et al., 2006) mammalian codon-optimized
   8176..8748    +  misc_feature   IRES: internal ribosome entry site (IRES) of the encephalomyocarditis virus (EMCV)
   8757..9353    +  CDS            PuroR: puromycin N-acetyltransferase; pac from Streptomyces alboniger; confers resistance to puromycin
   9360..9400    +  ncRNA          5' miR-30a (fragment): sequence upstream of the 71-nt precursor of the human miR-30a microRNA (Zeng et al., 2002) miRNA
   9425..10013   +  misc_feature   WPRE: woodchuck hepatitis virus posttranscriptional regulatory element
  10030..10098   +  CDS            nef (fragment): NEF_HV1Z2 - Experimental evidence at protein level: Swiss-Prot protein existence level 1. Extracellular Nef protein targets CD4(+) T-lymphocytes for apoptosis by interacting with CXCR4 surface receptors. From Human immunodeficiency virus type 1 group M subtype D (isolate Z2/CDC-Z34) (HIV-1).
  10100..10333   +  LTR            3' LTR (ΔU3): self-inactivating 3' long terminal repeat (LTR) from HIV-1
  10405..10526   +  polyA_signal   SV40 poly(A) signal: SV40 polyadenylation signal
  10545..10566   +  rep_origin     SV40 ori (fragment): SV40 origin of replication
  10566..73      +  rep_origin     SV40 ori (across the origin): SV40 origin of replication
