[The description below was written by a language model from this plasmid's Addgene catalogue record and pLannotate feature annotations shown in this document.]
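Description:
pRRL-CAG-NR5A1-FLAG is a third-generation-style, self-inactivating HIV-1 lentiviral transfer plasmid built on the pRRL backbone for expressing full-length human NR5A1 (steroidogenic factor 1, SF-1) in mammalian cells. In bacteria it is maintained through a high-copy ColE1/pUC-type origin and selected with ampicillin via the bla gene. An f1 origin and remnants of a lacZα/lac promoter cloning region flanked by T7 and T3 promoters are also present from the parental plasmid. The viral genome is transcribed from an RSV promoter fused to a truncated 5' LTR, which makes genomic RNA production Tat-independent. It carries the Ψ packaging signal with a partial gag sequence, the Rev response element for nuclear export, the cPPT/CTS that aids nuclear import of the provirus, and a ΔU3 3' LTR that inactivates LTR promoter activity after integration. An SV40 polyadenylation signal and SV40 origin lie downstream of the 3' LTR.

The internal cassette is driven by the CAG promoter, annotated as its CMV enhancer, chicken β-actin promoter and chimeric intron. It directs a bicistronic transcript in which the NR5A1 coding sequence is fused at its C terminus to a tag annotated as 3xFLAG, followed by an EMCV IRES and the puromycin N-acetyltransferase gene, so puromycin selection enriches for cells that also express the tagged transcription factor. A WPRE downstream enhances transcript stability and expression. Short annotated fragments of an hPGK promoter, TurboGFP and miR-30a flanking sequence appear to be leftovers from earlier versions of the vector rather than functional parts. The construct is intended for lentiviral delivery and stable expression of epitope-tagged SF-1, with the FLAG tag allowing detection or immunoprecipitation of the protein.
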