Addgene plasmid #242229: pRRL-CAG-NR5A1-FLAG
Purpose: Expression of full-length human SF-1 using lentivirus
Depositing lab: Courtney Hodges. Depositing organization: Baylor College of Medicine. Publication: beta-catenin functions as a molecular adapter for disordered cBAF interactions. Chan YS, Gao Q, Robinson SA, Wang W, Filandrova R, Weinhold LM, Cabrera ML, Zhang M, Ambati CSR, Lerario AM, Putluri N, Kiseljak-Vassiliades K, Wierman ME, Habra MA, Hammer GD, Veverka V, Cermakova K, Hodges HC. Mol Cell. 2025 Jul 15:S1097-2765(25)00576-3. doi: 10.1016/j.molcel.2025.06.026. PubMed 40695292.
Backbone
  Vector backbone: pRRL
  Vector type: Mammalian Expression, Lentiviral
  Selectable markers: Puromycin
Growth in bacteria
  Bacterial resistance: Ampicillin, 100 μg/mL
  Growth temperature: 37°C
  Growth strain: NEB Stable
  Copy number: Unknown
Gene/Insert
  Gene/Insert name: NR5A1 (alt name: SF-1)
  Species: H. sapiens (human)
  Entrez Gene: NR5A1 (a.k.a. AD4BP, ELP, FTZ1, FTZF1, POF7, SF-1, SF1, SPGF8, SRXX4, SRXY3, hSF-1)
  Promoter: CAG
  Tag / fusion protein: FLAG (C terminal on insert)
  Cloning method: Restriction Enzyme; 5′ cloning site NheI (unknown if destroyed); 3′ cloning site MluI (unknown if destroyed)
Terms and licenses: Academic/Nonprofit Terms; Industry Terms: Not Available to Industry
How to cite: pRRL-CAG-NR5A1-FLAG was a gift from Courtney Hodges (Addgene plasmid # 242229 ; http://n2t.net/addgene:242229 ; RRID:Addgene_242229)
